>Addgene plasmid #153227 | pAGM55361 | addgene full sequence | sequence record 309573 | Addgene NGS Result
GGGACACGAAGTGATCCGTTTAAACTATCAGTGTTTGACAGGATATATTGGCGGGTAAACCTAAGAGAAA
AGAGCGTTTATTAGAATAATCGGATATTTAAAAGGGCGTGAAAAGGTTTATCCGTTCGTCCATTTGTATG
TGCCAGCCGTGCGGCTGCATGAAATCCTGGCCGGTTTGTCTGATGCCAAGCTGGCGGCCTGGCCGGCCAG
CTTGGCCGCTGAAGAAACCGAGCGCCGCCGTCTAAAAAGGTGATGTGTATTTGAGTAAAACAGCTTGCGT
CATGCGGTCGCTGCGTATATGATGCGATGAGTAAATAAACAAATACGCAAGGGGAACGCATGAAGGTTAT
CGCTGTACTTAACCAGAAAGGCGGGTCAGGCAAGACGACCATCGCAACCCATCTAGCCCGCGCCCTGCAA
CTCGCCGGGGCCGATGTTCTGTTAGTCGATTCCGATCCCCAGGGCAGTGCCCGCGATTGGGCGGCCGTGC
GGGAAGATCAACCGCTAACCGTTGTCGGCATCGACCGCCCGACGATTGACCGCGACGTGAAGGCCATCGG
CCGGCGCGACTTCGTAGTGATCGACGGAGCGCCCCAGGCGGCGGACTTGGCTGTGTCCGCGATCAAGGCA
GCCGACTTCGTGCTGATTCCGGTGCAGCCAAGCCCTTACGACATATGGGCCACCGCCGACCTGGTGGAGC
TGGTTAAGCAGCGCATTGAGGTCACGGATGGAAGGCTACAAGCGGCCTTTGTCGTGTCGCGGGCGATCAA
AGGCACGCGCATCGGCGGTGAGGTTGCCGAGGCGCTGGCCGGGTACGAGCTGCCCATTCTTGAGTCCCGT
ATCACGCAGCGCGTGAGCTACCCAGGCACTGCCGCCGCCGGCACAACCGTTCTTGAATCAGAACCCGAGG
GCGACGCTGCCCGCGAGGTCCAGGCGCTGGCCGCTGAAATTAAATCAAAACTCATTTGAGTTAATGAGGT
AAAGAGAAAATGAGCAAAAGCACAAACACGCTAAGTGCCGGCCGTCCGAGCGCACGCAGCAGCAAGGCTG
CAACGTTGGCCAGCCTGGCAGACACGCCAGCCATGAAGCGGGTCAACTTTCAGTTGCCGGCGGAGGATCA
CACCAAGCTGAAGATGTACGCGGTACGCCAAGGCAAGACCATTACCGAGCTGCTATCTGAATACATCGCG
CAGCTACCAGAGTAAATGAGCAAATGAATAAATGAGTAGATGAATTTTAGCGGCTAAAGGAGGCGGCATG
GAAAATCAAGAACAACCAGGCACCGACGCCGTGGAATGCCCCATGTGTGGAGGAACGGGCGGTTGGCCAG
GCGTAAGCGGCTGGGTTGTCTGCCGGCCCTGCAATGGCACTGGAACCCCCAAGCCCGAGGAATCGGCGTG
AGCGGTCGCAAACCATCCGGCCCGGTACAAATCGGCGCGGCGCTGGGTGATGACCTGGTGGAGAAGTTGA
AGGCCGCGCAGGCCGCCCAGCGGCAACGCATCGAGGCAGAAGCACGCCCCGGTGAATCGTGGCAAGCGGC
CGCTGATCGAATCCGCAAAGAATCCCGGCAACCGCCGGCAGCCGGTGCGTCGTCGATTAGGAAGCCGCCC
AAGGGCGACGAGCAACCAGATTTTTTCGTTCCGATGCTCTATGACGTGGGCACCCGCGATAGTCGCAGCA
TCATGGACGTGGCCGTTTTCCGTCTGTCGAAGCGTGACCGACGAGCTGGCGAGGTGATCCGCTACGAGCT
TCCAGACGGGCACGTAGAGGTTTCCGCAGGGCCGGCCGGCATGGCCAGTGTGTGGGATTACGACCTGGTA
CTGATGGCGGTTTCCCATCTAACCGAATCCATGAACCGATACCGGGAAGGGAAGGGAGACAAGCCCGGCC
GCGTGTTCCGTCCACACGTTGCGGACGTACTCAAGTTCTGCCGGCGAGCCGATGGCGGAAAGCAGAAAGA
CGACCTGGTAGAAACCTGCATTCGGTTAAACACCACGCACGTTGCCATGCAGCGTACGAAGAAGGCCAAG
AACGGCCGCCTGGTGACGGTATCCGAGGGTGAAGCCTTGATTAGCCGCTACAAGATCGTAAAGAGCGAAA
CCGGGCGGCCGGAGTACATCGAGATCGAGCTAGCTGATTGGATGTACCGCGAGATCACAGAAGGCAAGAA
CCCGGACGTGCTGACGGTTCACCCCGATTACTTTTTGATCGATCCCGGCATCGGCCGTTTTCTCTACCGC
CTGGCACGCCGCGCCGCAGGCAAGGCAGAAGCCAGATGGTTGTTCAAGACGATCTACGAACGCAGTGGCA
GCGCCGGAGAGTTCAAGAAGTTCTGTTTCACCGTGCGCAAGCTGATCGGGTCAAATGACCTGCCGGAGTA
CGATTTGAAGGAGGAGGCGGGGCAGGCTGGCCCGATCCTAGTCATGCGCTACCGCAACCTGATCGAGGGC
GAAGCATCCGCCGGTTCCTAATGTACGGAGCAGATGCTAGGGCAAATTGCCCTAGCAGGGGAAAAAGGTC
GAAAAAGCTTCTTTCCTGTGGATAGCACGTACATTGGGAACCCAAAGCCGTACATTGGGAACCGGAACCC
GTACATTGGGAACCCAAAGCCGTACATTGGGAACCGGTCACACATGTAAGTGACTGATATAAAAGAGAAA
AAAGGCGATTTTTCCGCCTAAAACTCTTTAAAACTTATTAAAACTCTTAAAACCCGCCTGGCCTGTGCAT
AACTGTCTGGCCAGCGCACAGCCGAACAGCTGCAAAAAGCGCCCACATCAAGGCTCCGAGTGCGCGGAAC
CCCTATTTGTTTATTTTTCTAAATACATTCAAATATGTATCCGCTCATGAGACAATAACCCTGATAAATG
CTTCAATAATATTGAAAAAGGAAGAGTATGGCTAAAATGAGAATATCACCGGAATTGAAAAAACTGATCG
AAAAATACCGCTGCGTAAAAGATACGGAAGGAATGTCTCCTGCTAAGGTATATAAGCTGGTGGGAGAAAA
TGAAAACCTATATTTAAAAATGACGGACAGCCGGTATAAAGGGACCACCTATGATGTGGAACGGGAAAAG
GACATGATGCTATGGCTGGAAGGAAAGCTGCCTGTTCCAAAGGTCCTGCACTTTGAACGGCATGATGGCT
GGAGCAATCTGCTCATGAGTGAGGCCGATGGCGTCCTTTGCTCGGAAGAGTATGAAGATGAACAAAGCCC
TGAAAAGATTATCGAGCTGTATGCGGAGTGCATCAGGCTCTTTCACTCCATCGACATATCGGATTGTCCC
TATACGAATAGCTTAGACAGCCGCTTAGCCGAATTGGATTACTTACTGAATAACGATCTGGCCGATGTGG
ATTGCGAAAACTGGGAAGAGGACACTCCATTTAAAGATCCGCGCGAGCTGTATGATTTTTTAAAGACGGA
AAAGCCCGAAGAGGAACTTGTCTTTTCCCACGGCGACCTGGGAGACAGCAACATCTTTGTGAAAGATGGC
AAAGTAAGTGGCTTTATTGATCTTGGGAGAAGCGGCAGGGCGGACAAGTGGTATGACATTGCCTTCTGCG
TCCGGTCGCTCAGGGAGGATATCGGGGAAGAACAGTATGTCGAGCTATTTTTTGACTTACTGGGGATCAA
GCCTGATTGGGAGAAAATAAAATATTATATTTTACTGGATGAATTGTTTTAGCTGTCAGACCAAGTTTAC
TCATATATACTTTAGATTGATTTAAAACTTCATTTTTAATTTAAAAGGATCTAGGTGAAGATCCTTTTTG
ATAATCTCATGACCAAAATCCCTTAACGTGAGTTTTCGTTCCACTGAGCGTCAGACCCCGTAGAAAAGAT
CAAAGGATCTTCTTGAGATCCTTTTTTTCTGCGCGTAATCTGCTGCTTGCAAACAAAAAAACCACCGCTA
CCAGCGGTGGTTTGTTTGCCGGATCAAGAGCTACCAACTCTTTTTCCGAAGGTAACTGGCTTCAGCAGAG
CGCAGATACCAAATACTGTTCTTCTAGTGTAGCCGTAGTTAGGCCACCACTTCAAGAACTCTGTAGCACC
GCCTACATACCTCGCTCTGCTAATCCTGTTACCAGTGGCTGCTGCCAGTGGCGATAAGTCGTGTCTTACC
GGGTTGGACTCAAGACGATAGTTACCGGATAAGGCGCAGCGGTCGGGCTGAACGGGGGGTTCGTGCACAC
AGCCCAGCTTGGAGCGAACGACCTACACCGAACTGAGATACCTACAGCGTGAGCTATGAGAAAGCGCCAC
GCTTCCCGAAGGGAGAAAGGCGGACAGGTATCCGGTAAGCGGCAGGGTCGGAACAGGAGAGCGCACGAGG
GAGCTTCCAGGGGGAAACGCCTGGTATCTTTATAGTCCTGTCGGGTTTCGCCACCTCTGACTTGAGCGTC
GATTTTTGTGATGCTCGTCAGGGGGGCGGAGCCTATGGAAAAACGCCAGCAACGCGGCCTTTTTACGGTT
CCTGCTCGGATCTGTTGGACCGGACAGTAGTCATGGTTGATGGGCTGCCTGTATCGAGTGGTGATTTTGT
GCCGAGCTGCCGGTCGGGGAGCTGTTGGCTGGCTGGTGGCAGGATATATTGTGGTGTAAACAAATTGACG
CTTAGACAACTTAATAACACATTGCGGACGTTTTTAATGTACTGGGGTTGAACACTCTGTGCCGAATTCG
GATCCGGAGAGCGGAGAATTAAGGGAGTCACGTTATGACCCCCGCCGATGACGCGGGACAAGCCGTTTTA
CGTTTGGAACTGACAGAACCGCAACGTTGAAGGAGCCACTCAGCCGCGGGTTTCTGGAGTTTAATGAGCT
AAGCACATACGTCAGAAACCATTATTGCGCGTTCAAAAGTCGCCTAAGGTCACTATCAGCTAGCAAATAT
TTCTTGTCAAAAATGCTCCACTGACGTTCCATAAATTCCCCTCGGTATCCAATTAGAGTCTCATATTCAC
TCTCATACTGTATTTTTACAACAATTACCAACAACAACAAACAACAAACAACATTACAATTACTATTTAC
AATTACAATGTCTCCTGAAAGAAGGCCTGCTGATATTAGAAGGGCTACTGAGGCTGATATGCCTGCTGTG
TGCACTATTGTGAATCATTACATTGAGACTTCTACTGTGAATTTCAGGACTGAGCCTCAAGAACCACAAG
AGTGGACTGATGATCTTGTGAGGCTTAGAGAGAGGTATCCTTGGCTTGTTGCTGAAGTGGATGGTGAAGT
GGCTGGTATTGCTTATGCTGGTCCTTGGAAGGCTAGGAATGCTTACGATTGGACTGCTGAGTCTACTGTT
TACGTGTCTCCTAGGCATCAAAGAACTGGTCTTGGATCTACTCTTTACACTCATCTTTTGAAGTCTTTGG
AGGCTCAGGGTTTCAAGTCTGTGGTTGCTGTGATTGGACTTCCTAATGATCCTTCTGTGAGGATGCATGA
GGCTCTTGGTTATGCTCCTAGGGGAATGCTTAGAGCTGCTGGTTTCAAACATGGAAATTGGCATGATGTG
GGATTCTGGCAGCTTGATTTCTCTCTTCCTGTTCCTCCTAGACCTGTTCTTCCTGTGACTGAGATTTGAG
CTTGTCCTGCTTTAATGAGATATGCGAGAAGCCTATGATCGCATGATATTTGCTTTCAATTCTGTTGTGC
ACGTTGTAAAAAACCTGAGCATGTGTAGCTCAGATCCTTACCGCCGGTTTCGGTTCATTCTAATGAATAT
ATCACCCGTTACTATCGTATTTTTATGAATAATATTCTCCGTTCAATTTACTGATTGTACCCTACTACTT
ATATGTACAATATTAAAATGAAAACAATATATTGTGCTGAATAGGTTTATAGCGACATCTATGATAGAGC
GCCACAATAACAAACAATTGCGTTTTATTATTACAAATCCAATTTTAAAAAAAGCGGCAGAACCGGTCAA
ACCTAAAAGACTGATTACATAAATCTTATTCAAATTTCAAAAGTGCCCCAGGGGCTAGTATCTACGACAC
ACCGAGCGGCGAACTAATAACGCTCACTGAAGGGAACTCCGGTTCCCCGCCGGCGCGCATGGGTGAGATT
CCTTGAAGTTGAGTATTGGCCGTCCGCTCTACCGAAAGTTACGGGCACCATTCAACCCGGTCCAGCACGG
CGGCCGGGTAACCGACTTGCTGCCCCGAGAATTATGCAGCATTTTTTTGGTGTATGTGGGCCCCAAATGA
AGTGCAGGTCAAACCTTGACAGTGACGACAAATCGTTGGGCGGGTCCAGGGCGAATTTTGCGACAACATG
TCGAGGCTCAGCAGGACCGCTGCAAGAATTCAAGCTTGGAGCTCAACTTTTGATTCGCTATTTGCAGTGC
ACCTGTGGCGTTCATCACATCTTTTGTGACACTGTTTGCACTGGTCATTGCTATTACAAAGGACCTTCCT
GATGTTGAAGGAGATCGAAAGTAAGTAACTGCACGCATAACCATTTTCTTTCCGCTCTTTGGCTCAATCC
ATTTGACAGTCAAAGACAATGTTTAACCAGCTCCGTTTGATATATTGTCTTTATGTGTTTGTTCAAGCAT
GTTTAGTTAATCATGCCTTTGATTGATCTTGAATAGGTTCCAAATATCAACCCTGGCAACAAAACTTGGA
GTGAGAAACATTGCATTCCTCGGTTCTGGACTTCTGCTAGTAAATTATGTTTCAGCCATATCACTAGCTT
TCTACATGCCTCAGGTGAATTCATCTATTTCCGTCTTAACTATTTCGGTTAATTAAAGCACGAACACCAT
TACTGCATGTAGAAGCTTGATAAACTATCGCCACCAATTTATTTTTGTTGCGATATTGTTACTTTCCTCA
GTATGCAGCTTTGAAAAGACCAACCCTCTTATCCTTTAACAATGAACAGGTTTTTAGAGGTAGCTTGATG
ATTCCTGCACATGTGATCTTGGCTTCAGGCTTAATTTTCCAGGTAAAGCATTATGAGATACTCTTATATC
TCTTACATACTTTTGAGATAATGCACAAGAACTTCATAACTATATGCTTTAGTTTCTGCATTTGACACTG
CCAAATTCATTAATCTCTAATATCTTTGTTGTTGATCTTTGGTAGACATGGGTACTAGAAAAAGCAAACT
ACACCAAGGTAAAATACTTTTGTACAAACATAAACTCGTTATCACGGAACATCAATGGAGTGTATATCTA
ACGGAGTGTAGAAACATTTGATTATTGCAGGAAGCTATCTCAGGATATTATCGGTTTATATGGAATCTCT
TCTACGCAGAGTATCTGTTATTCCCCTTCCTCTAGCTTTCAATTTCATGGTGAGGATATGCAGTTTTCTT
TGTATATCATTCTTCTTCTTCTTTGTAGCTTGGAGTCAAAATCGGTTCCTTCATGTACATACATCAAGGA
TATGTCCTTCTGAATTTTTATATCTTGCAATAAAAATGCTTGTACCAATTGAAACACCAGCTTTTTGAGT
TCTATGATCACTGACTTGGTTCTAACCAAAAAAAAAAAAATGTTTAATTTACATATCTAAAAGTAGGTTT
AGGGAAACCTAAACAGTAAAATATTTGTATATTATTCGAATTTCACTCATCATAAAAACTTAAATTGCAC
CATAAAATTTTGTTTTACTATTAATGATGTAATTTGTGTAACTTAAGATAAAAATAATATTCCGTAAGTT
AACCGGCTAAAACCACGTATAAACCAGGGAACCTGTTAAACCGGTTCTTTACTGGATAAAGAAATGAAAG
CCCATGTAGACAGCTCCATTAGAGCCCAAACCCTAAATTTCTCATCTATATAAAAGGAGTGACATTAGGG
TTTTTGTTCGTCCTCTTAAAGCTTCTCGTTTTCTCTGCCGTCTCTCTCATTCGCGCGACGCAAACGATCT
TCAGGTGATCTTCTTTCTCCAAATCCTCTCTCATAACTCTGATTTCGTACTTGTGTATTTGAGCTCACGC
TCTGTTTCTCTCACCACAGCAATGGCTTCTAGCCCACCGAAGAAGAAGCGGAAGGTCAGCTGGAAAATGG
ACAAGAAGTACAGCATTGGACTTGATATTGGTACGAACTCAGTTGGGTGGGCCGTTATCACCGATGAATA
CAAGGTACCTTCGAAGAAATTTAAAGTGCTGGGCAACACAGATAGGCACAGCATTAAGAAGAACTTGATC
GGAGCTCTGCTCTTTGACTCTGGAGAAACCGCGGAGGCGACAAGGCTTAAACGTACTGCGAGGAGAAGGT
ACACTCGCAGGAAGAACAGAATCTGTTATCTCCAAGAGATCTTTAGCAACGAGATGGCGAAGGTAAGGAT
TTTTATGATATAGTATGCTTATGTATTTTGTACTGAAAGCATATCCTGCTTCATTGGGATATTACTGAAA
GCATTTAACTACATGTAAACTCACTTGATGATCAATAAACTTGATTTTGCAGGTTGACGACTCGTTCTTC
CATCGCCTCGAGGAATCCTTCCTGGTAGAGGAAGATAAGAAACACGAGCGTCACCCCATCTTTGGGAATA
TTGTTGACGAAGTAGCCTATCATGAAAAGTATCCGACTATATACCACCTTCGCAAGAAGCTGGTGGACTC
AACCGATAAGGCAGACCTTCGGCTCATATACCTGGCTCTCGCGCACATGATAAAGTTTCGTGGCCATTTC
TTGATCGAAGGGGACCTCAACCCGGATAACTCCGATGTGGATAAACTGTTCATTCAGCTCGTCCAAACCT
ACAATCAGCTGTTCGAGGAGAACCCCATCAATGCATCAGGTAACATTCCTTAGTTACCTTTCTTTTCTTT
TTCCATCATAAGTTTATAGATTGTACATGCTTTGAGATTTTTCTTTGCAAACAATCTCAGGTGTCGACGC
CAAGGCAATACTGTCTGCCAGACTTTCGAAGTCCAGACGGCTTGAGAATCTGATCGCTCAATTGCCAGGC
GAGAAGAAGAACGGCTTGTTCGGGAATCTGATTGCACTGTCTCTGGGCCTCACCCCTAACTTCAAAAGCA
ACTTTGACCTCGCCGAGGACGCGAAGCTGCAGCTGTCAAAGGATACATACGATGATGATCTGGACAATCT
GCTCGCCCAAATAGGTGCTCTTGAAATTGGAACTCTTCTTTTGTTGTCTAAACCTATCAATTTCTTTGCG
GAAATTTATTTGAAGCTGTAGAGTTAAAATTGAGTCTTTTAAACTTTTGTAGGTGATCAGTATGCCGACC
TGTTCTTGGCTGCCAAGAATCTGTCAGACGCTATCTTGCTCAGTGACATTCTGCGGGTCAACACGGAGAT
AACCAAAGCGCCACTTAGCGCCTCCATGATCAAGAGGTACGACGAGCATCACCAGGATCTGACCCTTCTG
AAGGCTTTGGTTCGCCAGCAACTCCCCGAGAAGTACAAGGAGATTTTCTTTGACCAATCGAAGAATGGCT
ACGCAGGGTACATTGATGGAGGTAAGTTGTTACTTATGATTGTTTTCCTCTCTGCTACATGTATTTTGTT
GTTCATTTCTGTAAGATATAAGAATTGAGTTTTCCTCTGATGATATTATTAGGTGCAAGTCAGGAGGAAT
TCTACAAATTCATCAAGCCTATTCTGGAAAAGATGGACGGTACAGAGGAGCTGCTCGTTAAATTGAACCG
CGAAGATTTGCTTCGGAAGCAGCGTACCTTCGACAATGGCAGCATACCGCACCAGATCCACCTCGGTGAG
CTGCATGCTATCTTGAGGAGGCAAGAGGACTTCTATCCGTTCCTGAAAGACAACAGAGAGAAGATTGAAA
AGATCCTCACGTTCCGCATTCCCTACTATGTAGGTTAGTATCATATGAAGAAATACCTAGTTTCAGTTGA
TGAATGCTATTTTCTGACCTCAGTTGTTCTCTTTTGAGAATTATTTCTTTTCTAATTTGCCTGATTTTTC
TATTAATTCATTAGGTCCACTCGCACGCGGGAACTCGCGGTTTGCGTGGATGACACGCAAATCCGAGGAG
ACTATCACGCCTTGGAACTTCGAAGAGGTCGTGGACAAGGGTGCGAGTGCACAGTCCTTCATCGAAAGGA
TGACCAACTTCGATAAGAATCTCCCAAATGAGAAAGTCCTGCCCAAGCATAGTCTCCTGTACGAATACTT
CACGGTCTACAACGAGCTGACGAAGGTGAAATATGTGACGGAGGGGATGCGCAAACCGGCCTTCCTGTCA
GGTAAATCCTGGTCCACACTTTTACGATAAAAACACAAGATTTTAAACTATGAACTGATCAATAATCATT
CCTAAAAGACCACACTTTTGTTTTGTTTCTAAAGTAATTTTTACTGTTATAACAGGTGAGCAGAAGAAGG
CCATTGTCGATCTCTTGTTCAAAACCAATCGGAAGGTCACTGTGAAACAGCTTAAAGAGGACTACTTTAA
GAAGATCGAATGCTTTGATTCTGTGGAAATCAGCGGCGTTGAGGATAGGTTCAATGCCTCTCTTGGCACA
TACCATGACCTGTTGAAAATCATCAAGGACAAGGACTTCCTTGACAACGAGGAGAACGAGGACATCCTCG
AGGACATCGTGCTGACTCTCACGCTGTTTGAGGACAGAGAAATGATCGAGGAGCGCCTTAAGACTTATGC
GCATCTGTTCGATGACAAGGTCATGAAGCAGTTGAAGAGGAGGAGATATACAGGTAAGAGGTCAAAAGGT
TTCCGCAATGATCCCTCTTTTTTTGTTTCTCTAGTTTCAAGAATTTGGGTATATGACTAACTTCTGAGTG
TTCCTTGATGCATATTTGTGATGAGACAAATGTTTGTTCTATGTTTTAGGTTGGGGAAGGCTCTCCAGGA
AGCTCATCAACGGCATCCGCGACAAGCAATCCGGCAAGACTATACTGGACTTTCTCAAATCCGACGGTTT
TGCGAATCGGAACTTCATGCAGCTTATTCACGATGACTCACTGACCTTCAAAGAAGATATCCAGAAGGCC
CAAGTGTCAGGTCAGGGCGATAGCCTTCACGAACACATAGCCAACCTGGCTGGATCGCCAGCTATAAAGA
AGGGCATACTGCAGACAGTGAAGGTTGTGGATGAGCTGGTGAAGGTAAGTTCTGCATTTGGTTATGCTCC
TTGCATTTTAGGTGTTCGTCGCACTTCCATTTCCATGAATAGCTAAGATTTTTTTTCTCTGCATTCATTC
TTCTTGCCTCAGTTCTAACTGTTTGTGGTATTTTTGTTTTAATTATTGCTACAGGTCATGGGCCGCCATA
AGCCGGAGAACATCGTCATCGAGATGGCGAGGGAAAACCAGACGACTCAGAAAGGGCAGAAGAACTCACG
GGAGCGCATGAAGCGGATAGAGGAAGGCATCAAGGAGCTTGGGAGTCAGATTCTGAAAGAGCACCCAGTC
GAAAATACTCAACTCCAGAACGAGAAGCTGTACCTCTATTACCTCCAGAATGGGAGAGATATGTACGTCG
ACCAAGAGCTCGACATTAACAGACTCTCCGACTATGATGTGGATCACATTGTCCCTCAATCTTTCCTGAA
GGACGATAGTATTGACAACAAGGTAAAGCAACTGTGTTTTAATCAATTTCTTGTCAGGATATATGGATTA
TAACTTAATTTTTGAGAAATCTGTAGTATTTGGCGTGAAATGAGTTTGCTTTTTGGTTTCTCCCGTGTTA
TAGGTCCTTACGCGCTCAGACAAGAACCGCGGAAAATCCGACAATGTACCCAGCGAGGAGGTTGTGAAGA
AGATGAAGAACTATTGGAGGCAGCTTTTGAATGCTAAGCTCATAACCCAACGGAAATTCGACAATCTCAC
GAAGGCAGAAAGGGGCGGACTGTCTGAGCTCGACAAAGCCGGCTTCATCAAGCGCCAGTTGGTTGAAACT
CGTCAGATTACGAAACATGTGGCCCAGATACTCGATTCGCGTATGAATACGAAGTATGATGAGAATGACA
AACTTATCAGGGAGGTAAAGGTAAAGTTTCCAACTTTCCTTTACCATATCAAACTAAAGTTCGAAACTTT
TTATTTGATCAACTTCAAGGCCACCCGATCTTTCTATTCCTGATTAATTTGTGATGAATCCATATTGACT
TTTGATGGTTACGCAGGTGATCACCCTCAAGAGCAAACTGGTTAGTGACTTCCGGAAGGACTTCCAGTTT
TACAAGGTTCGCGAGATCAACAACTACCATCATGCCCATGACGCCTACCTGAACGCCGTTGTTGGCACTG
CTCTCATCAAGAAGTATCCGAAACTGGAGTCTGAGTTTGTGTACGGGGATTACAAGGTGTACGACGTTAG
GAAGATGATCGCGAAGTCAGAACAAGAGATCGGCAAGGCTACCGCGAAATACTTCTTTTACTCGAATATC
ATGAACTTCTTCAAGACAGAGATCACTCTGGCGAATGGTGAAATCCGGAAGAGGCCTCTGATCGAGACAA
ATGGCGAAACAGGTCTGTCTTTCCTATTTCATATGTTTAATCCTAGGAATTTGATCAATTGATTGTATGT
ATGTCGATCCCAAGACTTTCTTGTTCACTTATATCTTAACTCTCTCTTTGCTGTTTCTTGCAGGTGAGAT
TGTCTGGGATAAGGGCAGGGATTTTGCGACTGTGCGTAAGGTTCTCAGCATGCCCCAAGTCAACATAGTC
AAGAAAACGGAGGTTCAAACCGGTGGTTTCTCCAAGGAGTCCATTCTCCCTAAGCGCAACTCCGACAAAC
TGATTGCGAGGAAGAAGGATTGGGATCCGAAGAAATACGGAGGCTTTGATAGCCCTACCGTGGCATACAG
CGTACTGGTAGTGGCCAAGGTGGAGAAGGGCAAGAGCAAGAAACTGAAAAGCGTCAAGGAACTGCTTGGA
ATTACCATAATGGAAAGGTCCTCGTTCGAGAAGAATCCGATCGACTTCCTCGAGGCTAAAGGTAAAATAT
TGGATGCCAGACGATATTCTTTCTTTTGATTTGTAACTTTTTCCTGTCAAGGTCGATAAATTTTATTTTT
TTTGGTAAAAGGTCGATAATTTTTTTTTGGAGCCATTATGTAATTTTCCTAATTAACTGAACCAAAATTA
TACAAACCAGGTTACAAAGAGGTGAAGAAAGACCTCATTATCAAACTGCCCAAGTATTCGCTTTTCGAAT
TGGAAAATGGCAGAAAACGCATGCTGGCATCTGCCGGAGAACTGCAGAAGGGCAACGAGCTGGCATTGCC
CAGTAAGTACGTCAACTTCCTGTACTTGGCCTCACACTATGAGAAGCTGAAGGGGTCACCAGAGGACAAC
GAGCAGAAGCAGTTGTTTGTCGAGCAGCACAAGCACTATCTTGATGAGATCATAGAGCAGATCAGCGAAT
TTTCCAAGCGGGTCATTCTTGCAGACGCTAACCTCGATAAGGTAAGGACTTCTCATGAATATTAGTGGCA
GATTAGTGTTGTTAAAGTCTTTGGTTAGATAATCGATGCCTCCTAATTGTCCATGTTTTACTGGTTTTCT
ACAATTAAAGGTGCTTTCCGCGTACAACAAGCACAGAGATAAGCCGATAAGGGAACAAGCGGAAAACATC
ATCCACCTGTTCACACTGACCAATCTGGGAGCCCCAGCAGCCTTTAAGTACTTCGATACCACTATCGACA
GAAAGCGCTACACATCAACCAAGGAAGTGTTGGACGCTACCCTTATTCACCAATCTATTACAGGGCTCTA
TGAGACAAGGATAGATCTGTCGCAGTTGGGTGGTGACTCTAGGGCTGACCCAAAGAAGAAGCGTAAAGTC
TGAGCTTGATCCTCTAGAGTCAAGCAGATCGTTCAAACATTTGGCAATAAAGTTTCTTAAGATTGAATCC
TGTTGCCGGTCTTGCGATGATTATCATATAATTTCTGTTGAATTACGTTAAGCATGTAATAATTAACATG
TAATGCATGACGTTATTTATGAGATGGGTTTTTATGATTAGAGTCCCGCAATTATACATTTAATACGCGA
TAGAAAACAAAATATAGCGCGCAAACTAGGATAAATTATCGCGCGCGGTGTCATCTATGTTACTAGATCG
ACGCTACTAGAATTCGAGCTCGGAGGCCCATTTAAGTTGAAAACAATCTTCAAAAGTCCCACATCGCTTA
GATAAGAAAACGAAGCTGAGTTTATATACAGCTAGAGTCGAAGTAGTGATTGAGCGAATGCAAGAAACCA
AGGTTTTAGAGCTAGAAATAGCAAGTTAAAATAAGGCTAGTCCGTTATCAACTTGAAAAAGTGGCACCGA
GTCGGTGCTTTTTTTTCGCTTTACGAATTCCCATGGGGAGTTCTAGAATGTCGCGGAACAAATTTTAAAA
CTAAATCCTAAATTTTTCTAATTTTGTTGCCAATAGTGGATATGTGGGCCGTATAGAAGGAATCTATTGA
AGGCCCAAACCCATACTGACGAGCCCAAAGGTTCGTTTTGCGTTTTATGTTTCGGTTCGATGCCAACGCC
ACATTCTGAGCTAGGCAAAAAACAAACGTGTCTTTGAATAGACTCCTCTCGTTAACACATGCAGCGGCTG
CATGGTGACGCCATTAACACGTGGCCTACAATTGCATGATGTCTCCATTGACACGTGACTTCTCGTCTCC
TTTCTTAATATATCTAACAAACACTCCTACCTCTTCCAAAATATATACACATCTTTTTGATCAATCTCTC
ATTCAAAATCTCATTCTCTCTAGTAAACAAGAACAAAAAAATGGCGGATACAGCTAGAGGAACCCATCAC
GATATCATCGGCAGAGATCAGTACCCGATGATGGGCCGAGATCGTGACCAGTACCAGATGTCCGGACGAG
GATCTGACTACTCCAAGTCTAGGCAGATTGCTAAAGCTGCAACTGCTGTCACAGCTGGTGGTTCCCTCCT
TGTTCTCTCCAGCCTTACCCTTGTTGGAACTGTCATAGCTTTGACTGTTGCAACACCTCTGCTCGTTATC
TTCAGCCCAATCCTTGTCCCGGCTCTCATCACAGTTGCACTCCTCATCACCGGTTTTCTTTCCTCTGGAG
GGTTTGGCATTGCCGCTATAACCGTTTTCTCTTGGATTTACAAGTAAGCACACATTTATCATCTTACTTC
ATAATTTTGTGCAATATGTGCATGCATGTGTTGAGCCAGTAGCTTTGGATCAATTTTTTTGGTCGAATAA
CAAATGTAACAATAAGAAATTGCAAATTCTAGGGAACATTTGGTTAACTAAATACGAAATTTGACCTAGC
TAGCTTGAATGTGTCTGTGTATATCATCTATATAGGTAAAATGCTTGGTATGATACCTATTGATTGTGAA
TAGGTACGCAACGGGAGAGCACCCACAGGGATCAGACAAGTTGGACAGTGCAAGGATGAAGTTGGGAAGC
AAAGCTCAGGATCTGAAAGACAGAGCTCAGTACTACGGACAGCAACATACTGGTGGGGAACATGACCGTG
ACCGTACTCGTGGTGGCCAGCACACTACTATGAGCGAGCTGATTAAGGAGAACATGCACATGAAGCTGTA
CATGGAGGGCACCGTGAACAACCACCACTTCAAGTGCACATCCGAGGGCGAAGGCAAGCCCTACGAGGGC
ACCCAGACCATGAGAATCAAGGTGGTCGAGGGCGGCCCTCTCCCCTTCGCCTTCGACATCCTGGCTACCA
GCTTCATGTACGGCAGCAGAACCTTCATCAACCACACCCAGGGCATCCCCGACTTCTTTAAGCAGTCCTT
CCCTGAGGGCTTCACATGGGAGAGAGTCACCACATACGAAGATGGGGGCGTGCTGACCGCTACCCAGGAC
ACCAGCCTCCAGGACGGCTGCCTCATCTACAACGTCAAGATCAGAGGGGTGAACTTCCCATCCAACGGCC
CTGTGATGCAGAAGAAAACACTCGGCTGGGAGGCCAACACCGAGATGCTGTACCCCGCTGACGGCGGCCT
GGAAGGCAGAAGCGACATGGCCCTGAAGCTCGTGGGCGGGGGCCACCTGATCTGCAACTTCAAGACCACA
TACAGATCCAAGAAACCCGCTAAGAACCTCAAGATGCCCGGCGTCTACTATGTGGACCACAGACTGGAAA
GAATCAAGGAGGCCGACAAAGAAACCTACGTCGAGCAGCACGAGGTGGCTGTGGCCAGATACTGCGACCT
CCCTAGCAAACTGGGGCACAAGTGAGCTTACCCCACTGATGTCATCGTCATAGTCCAATAACTCCAATGT
CGGGGAGTTAGTTTATGAGGAATAAAGTGTTTAGAATTTGATCAGGGGGAGATAATAAAAGCCGAGTTTG
AATCTTTTTGTTATAAGTAATGTTTATGTGTGTTTCTATATGTTGTCAAATGGTACCATGTTTTTTTTCC
TCTCTTTTTGTAACTTGCAAGTGTTGTGTTGTACTTTATTTGGCTTCTTTGTAAGTTGGTAACGGTGGTC
TATATATGGAAAAGGTCTTGTTTTGTTAAACTTATGTTAGTTAACTGGATTCGTCTTTAACCACAAAAAG
TTTTCAATAAGCTACAAATTTAGACACGCAAGCCGATGCAGTCATTAGTACATATATTTATTGCAAGTGA
TTACATGGCAACCCAAACTTCAAAAACAGTAGGTTGCTCCATTTAGTCGCTCAGAGAGGATGCACATGTG
ACCGA
Features (pLannotate 1.2.2; 21 found; start..end, strand, type, name):
     36..60      +  misc_feature   RB T-DNA repeat: right border repeat from nopaline C58 T-DNA
    340..969     +  CDS            pVS1 StaA: stability protein from the Pseudomonas plasmid pVS1 (Heeb et al., 2000)
   1398..2471    +  CDS            pVS1 RepA: replication protein from the Pseudomonas plasmid pVS1 (Heeb et al., 2000)
   2537..2731    +  rep_origin     pVS1 oriV: origin of replication for the Pseudomonas plasmid pVS1 (Heeb et al., 2000)
   2793..2897    +  promoter       AmpR promoter: bla
   2898..3692    +  CDS            KanR: aminoglycoside phosphotransferase; aphA-3; confers resistance to kanamycin
   3863..4451    +  rep_origin     ori: high-copy-number ColE1/pMB1/pBR322/pUC origin of replication
   4587..4611    +  misc_feature   LB T-DNA repeat: left border repeat from nopaline C58 T-DNA
   4776..4955    +  promoter       NOS promoter: nopaline synthase promoter
   4991..5046    +  misc_feature   TMV Ω: translational enhancer from the tobacco mosaic virus 5'-leader sequence (Gallie et al., 1988)
   5048..5596    +  CDS            bar: PAT_STRHY - Experimental evidence at protein level: Swiss-Prot protein existence level 1. Inactivates phosphinothricin (PPT) by transfer of an acetyl group from acetyl CoA. Can also acetylate demethylphosphinothricin but not PTT or glutamate. This enzyme is an effector of phosphinothricin tripeptide (PTT or bialaphos) resistance. From Streptomyces hygroscopicus. Introduced by genetic manipulation and expressed in glufosinate-tolerant maize by Dekalb Genetics.
   5607..6314    +  terminator     OCS terminator: octopine synthase terminator
   6366..6737    +  CDS            HST (fragment): HSTC_ARATH - Also known as HPT2, VTE2-2. Experimental evidence at protein level: Swiss-Prot protein existence level 1. Involved in the synthesis of plastoquinone-9. Can use both homogentisic acid and 2,5-dihydroxyphenylacetic acid gamma-lactone as prenyl acceptors, and solanesyl diphosphate > farnesyl diphosphate > geranylgeranyl diphosphate >> phytyl diphosphate as prenyl donors. Do not catalyze the decardoxylation of homogentisate uncoupled from prenylation. From Arabidopsis thaliana (Mouse-ear cress).
   6889..6972    +  CDS            HST (fragment): HSTC_ARATH - Also known as HPT2, VTE2-2. Experimental evidence at protein level: Swiss-Prot protein existence level 1. Involved in the synthesis of plastoquinone-9. Can use both homogentisic acid and 2,5-dihydroxyphenylacetic acid gamma-lactone as prenyl acceptors, and solanesyl diphosphate > farnesyl diphosphate > geranylgeranyl diphosphate >> phytyl diphosphate as prenyl donors. Do not catalyze the decardoxylation of homogentisate uncoupled from prenylation. From Arabidopsis thaliana (Mouse-ear cress).
   7238..7312    +  CDS            HST (fragment): HSTC_ARATH - Also known as HPT2, VTE2-2. Experimental evidence at protein level: Swiss-Prot protein existence level 1. Involved in the synthesis of plastoquinone-9. Can use both homogentisic acid and 2,5-dihydroxyphenylacetic acid gamma-lactone as prenyl acceptors, and solanesyl diphosphate > farnesyl diphosphate > geranylgeranyl diphosphate >> phytyl diphosphate as prenyl donors. Do not catalyze the decardoxylation of homogentisate uncoupled from prenylation. From Arabidopsis thaliana (Mouse-ear cress).
   8047..8325    +  CDS            cas9 (fragment): CAS9_STRMU - Also known as csn1. Experimental evidence at protein level: Swiss-Prot protein existence level 1. CRISPR (clustered regularly interspaced short palindromic repeat) is an adaptive immune system that provides protection against mobile genetic elements (viruses, transposable elements and conjugative plasmids). CRISPR clusters contain spacers, sequences complementary to antecedent mobile elements, and target invading nucleic acids. CRISPR clusters are transcribed and processed into CRISPR RNA (crRNA). In type II CRISPR systems correct processing of pre-crRNA requires a trans- encoded
  12124..12435   +  CDS            cas9 (fragment): CAS9_LISIN - Also known as csn1. Experimental evidence at protein level: Swiss-Prot protein existence level 1. CRISPR (clustered regularly interspaced short palindromic repeat) is an adaptive immune system that provides protection against mobile genetic elements (viruses, transposable elements and conjugative plasmids). CRISPR clusters contain spacers, sequences complementary to antecedent mobile elements, and target invading nucleic acids. CRISPR clusters are transcribed and processed into CRISPR RNA (crRNA). In type II CRISPR systems correct processing of pre-crRNA requires a trans- encoded
  13817..14069   +  terminator     NOS terminator: nopaline synthase terminator and poly(A) signal
  14213..14288   +  misc_RNA       gRNA scaffold: guide RNA scaffold for the Streptococcus pyogenes CRISPR/Cas9 system
  14783..15499   +  CDS            OLEO2_BRANA: Experimental evidence at protein level: Swiss-Prot protein existence level 1. May have a structural role to stabilize the lipid body during desiccation of the seed by preventing coalescence of the oil. Probably interacts with both lipid and phospholipid moieties of lipid bodies. May also provide recognition signals for specific lipase anchorage in lipolysis during seedling growth. From Brassica napus (Rape).
  15500..16192   +  CDS            TagRFP: TagRFP is a basic (constitutively fluorescent) red fluorescent protein published in 2007, derived from Entacmaea quadricolor. It has very low acid sensitivity.
