[The description below was written by a language model from this plasmid's Addgene catalogue record and pLannotate feature annotations shown in this document.]
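Description:
pAGM55361 is a binary T-DNA vector for Agrobacterium-mediated plant transformation, built on the pAGM4723 backbone and catalogued as a synthetic-biology construct. It serves as a control plasmid for CRISPR/Cas9 knockout of the AP3 gene. The backbone carries a high-copy ColE1/pUC-type origin for propagation in E. coli, along with the pVS1 oriV, RepA and StaA functions that support replication and stable maintenance in Agrobacterium. Bacterial selection is by kanamycin through an aphA-3 resistance gene driven by the bla promoter. Nopaline-type left and right border repeats delimit the region transferred into the plant genome.

Four modules sit between the borders. The first is a plant selection cassette in which the NOS promoter and TMV Ω translational enhancer drive bar, which confers phosphinothricin/glufosinate tolerance, followed by the OCS terminator. The second is the Cas9 unit, closed by the NOS terminator. Automated annotation recognises only scattered Cas9 fragments across a long interval, so the coding sequence is not fully annotated and the record does not say which Cas9 version this control carries. The Cas9 promoter is not named either. The upstream matches to Arabidopsis HST fragments probably reflect genomic sequence included in that regulatory region, but this is an inference. The third module is a guide RNA with the S. pyogenes scaffold targeting AP3, whose promoter is also unannotated. The fourth is the FAST marker, an oleosin–TagRFP fusion that makes transgenic seeds fluoresce red so they can be sorted visually from non-transgenic seeds. The sequenced record is somewhat longer than the sum of the listed backbone and insert sizes. The associated work compares genome-editing efficiency in plants among Cas9 gene designs.
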