Addgene plasmid #153227: pAGM55361
Purpose: Control plasmid for knockout of AP3 gene
Depositing lab: Sylvestre Marillonnet. Publication: High-efficiency genome editing in plants mediated by a Cas9 gene containing multiple introns. Grutzner R, Martin P, Horn C, Mortensen S, Cram EJ, Lee-Parsons CWT, Stuttmann J, Marillonnet S. Plant Commun. 2020 Nov 23;2(2):100135. doi: 10.1016/j.xplc.2020.100135. eCollection 2021 Mar 8. PubMed 33898975.
Backbone
  Vector backbone: pAGM4723
  Backbone manufacturer: Marillonnet, IPB
  Backbone size w/o insert (bp): 4824
  Vector type: Synthetic Biology
Growth in bacteria
  Bacterial resistance: Kanamycin, 50 μg/mL
  Growth temperature: 37°C
  Growth strain: DH5alpha ; DH10B
  Copy number: High Copy
Gene/Insert
  Gene/Insert name: Cas9, guide RNA for AP3 and FAST marker
  Species: Synthetic
  Insert size (bp): 9622
  Cloning method: Restriction Enzyme; 5′ cloning site Unknown (unknown if destroyed)
Terms and licenses: Academic/Nonprofit Terms; Industry Terms: Not Available to Industry
Depositor comments: Please visit https://www.biorxiv.org/content/10.1101/2020.04.03.023036v1 for bioRxiv preprint.
How to cite: pAGM55361 was a gift from Sylvestre Marillonnet (Addgene plasmid # 153227 ; http://n2t.net/addgene:153227 ; RRID:Addgene_153227)
